Addgene plasmid #156805: pD649-HAsp-AMIGO3-Fc(DAPA)-AviTag-6xHis
Purpose: Mammalian expression of cell-surface protein extracellular domain fused to Fc(DAPA)-Avi-6xHis. Protein is secreted from cells.
Depositing lab: Chris Garcia. Depositing organization: Stanford University. Publication: A Human IgSF Cell-Surface Interactome Reveals a Complex Network of Protein-Protein Interactions. Wojtowicz WM, Vielmetter J, Fernandes RA, Siepe DH, Eastman CL, Chisholm GB, Cox S, Klock H, Anderson PW, Rue SM, Miller JJ, Glaser SM, Bragstad ML, Vance J, Lam AW, Lesley SA, Zinn K, Garcia KC. Cell. 2020 Aug 20;182(4):1027-1043.e17. doi: 10.1016/j.cell.2020.07.025. PubMed 32822567.
Backbone
  Vector backbone: pD649
  Backbone size w/o insert (bp): 6106
  Vector type: Mammalian Expression
Growth in bacteria
  Bacterial resistance: Ampicillin, 100 μg/mL
  Growth temperature: 37°C
  Growth strain: DH5alpha
  Copy number: High Copy
Gene/Insert
  Gene/Insert name: AMIGO3 (alt name: AMGO3)
  Species: H. sapiens (human)
  Insert size (bp): 1092
  Mutation: Fc region of human IgG contains D265A and P329A mutations (DAPA)
  Entrez Gene: AMIGO3 (a.k.a. ALI3, AMIGO-3)
  Promoter: CMV/SP6
  Tag / fusion protein: Fc(DAPA)-AviTag-6xHis (C terminal on backbone)
  Cloning method: Restriction Enzyme; 5′ cloning site GCGGCCGC (not destroyed); 3′ cloning site GGCGCGCC (not destroyed)
  Sequencing primers: 5′ ATTTAGGTGACACTATAG; 3′ CACGTACCAGTTGAACTTCACC
Resource information
  A portion of this plasmid was derived from a plasmid made by: synthesis by ThermoFisher
Terms and licenses: Academic/Nonprofit Terms; Industry Terms: Not Available to Industry
Depositor comments: Some plasmids in this collection may have an IS4-like element ISVsa5 family transposase upstream of the CMV promoter.
How to cite: pD649-HAsp-AMIGO3-Fc(DAPA)-AviTag-6xHis was a gift from Chris Garcia (Addgene plasmid # 156805 ; http://n2t.net/addgene:156805 ; RRID:Addgene_156805)
