[The description below was written by a language model from this plasmid's Addgene catalogue record and pLannotate feature annotations shown in this document.]
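Description:
pD649-HAsp-AMIGO3-Fc(DAPA)-AviTag-6xHis is a mammalian expression plasmid built on the pD649 backbone for producing the extracellular domain of the human cell-surface protein AMIGO3 as a secreted Fc fusion. It is propagated in E. coli as a high-copy plasmid through a ColE1/pUC-type origin and selected with ampicillin via the β-lactamase gene. The sequenced record is about 7.2 kb.

Expression is driven by the CMV immediate-early enhancer and promoter, followed by a fragment of CMV intron A. An SP6 phage promoter sits just upstream of the coding region; it could support in vitro transcription and serves as a sequencing primer site. The open reading frame begins with a signal peptide, called HAsp in the plasmid name although the annotation software matched it to a fragment of an immunoglobulin heavy-chain signal sequence. This directs the product into the secretory pathway. The AMIGO3 ectodomain follows, cloned between retained NotI and AscI sites, and is fused in frame to a human IgG1 Fc region. That Fc carries the D265A and P329A (DAPA) substitutions, which are generally used to reduce Fc effector interactions. The catalogue lists a C-terminal AviTag for site-specific biotinylation and a 6xHis tag for metal-affinity purification, though neither is annotated in the feature table. A bGH polyadenylation signal ends the transcript.

Downstream, an SV40 promoter/EM7 cassette with a puromycin N-acetyltransferase gene and an SV40 poly(A) signal offers potential selection in mammalian cells. Several other short annotations (KanR, lacZα, ble, f1 ori) are only fragments. The depositor notes that some plasmids in this collection may carry an IS4-like transposase insertion upstream of the CMV promoter, but none is annotated here. The construct belongs to a collection used to map extracellular interactions among human IgSF proteins.
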