Features (pLannotate 1.2.2; 21 found; start..end, strand, type, name):
    693..789     -  promoter       AmpR promoter (fragment): bla
    819..843     -  CDS            KanR (fragment): aminoglycoside phosphotransferase; aph(3')-Ia; confers resistance to kanamycin
    954..1542    +  rep_origin     ori: high-copy-number ColE1/pMB1/pBR322/pUC origin of replication
   1767..1784    +  terminator     rrnB T2 terminator (fragment): transcription terminator T2 from the E. coli rrnB gene
   1809..1828    -  CDS            lacZα (fragment): LacZα fragment of β-galactosidase; lacZ fragment
   2284..2300    +  protein_bind   lac operator: The lac repressor binds to the lac operator to inhibit transcription in E. coli. This inhibition can be relieved by adding lactose or isopropyl-β-D-thiogalactopyranoside (IPTG). lac repressor encoded by lacI
   2543..2846    +  enhancer       CMV enhancer: human cytomegalovirus immediate early enhancer
   2847..3050    +  promoter       CMV promoter: human cytomegalovirus (CMV) immediate early promoter
   3186..3229    +  intron         CMV intron (fragment): modified intron A from human cytomegalovirus
   3281..3299    +  promoter       SP6 promoter: promoter for bacteriophage SP6 RNA polymerase
   3303..3340    +  CDS            IgH signal sequence (fragment): signal sequence from the mouse immunoglobulin heavy chain variable region
   3392..4543    +  CDS            AMIGO3 (fragment): AMGO3_HUMAN - Also known as ALI3 From Homo sapiens (Human).
   4556..5233    +  CDS            IGHG1 (fragment): IGHG1_HUMAN - Experimental evidence at protein level: Swiss-Prot protein existence level 1. Constant region of immunoglobulin heavy chains. Immunoglobulins, also known as antibodies, are membrane-bound or secreted glycoproteins produced by B lymphocytes. In the recognition phase of humoral immunity, the membrane-bound immunoglobulins serve as receptors which, upon binding of a specific antigen, trigger the clonal expansion and differentiation of B lymphocytes into immunoglobulins- secreting plasma cells. Secreted immunoglobulins mediate the effector phase of humoral immunity, which results in
   5448..5559    +  polyA_signal   bGH poly(A) signal: bovine growth hormone polyadenylation signal
   5560..5668    +  rep_origin     f1 ori (fragment): f1 bacteriophage origin of replication; arrow indicates direction of (+) strand synthesis
   5682..6011    +  promoter       SV40 promoter: SV40 enhancer and early promoter
   6059..6106    +  promoter       EM7 promoter: synthetic bacterial promoter&nbsp
   6125..6724    +  CDS            PuroR (fragment): puromycin N-acetyltransferase; pac from Streptomyces; confers resistance to puromycin
   6734..6859    +  CDS            ble (fragment): BLE_KLEPN - Experimental evidence at protein level: Swiss-Prot protein existence level 1. Binding protein with a strong affinity to the bleomycin family of antibiotics. Binds to CL990; an antimitotic-antibiotic compound. From Klebsiella pneumoniae.
   6854..6975    +  polyA_signal   SV40 poly(A) signal: SV40 polyadenylation signal
   7028..690     -  CDS            AmpR (across the origin): β-lactamase; bla; confers resistance to ampicillin, carbenicillin, and related antibiotics
>Addgene plasmid #156805 | pD649-HAsp-AMIGO3-Fc(DAPA)-AviTag-6xHis | addgene full sequence | sequence record 420997 | Addgene NGS Result
AGCAATAAACCAGCCAGCCGGAAGGGCCGAGCGCAGAAGTGGTCCTGCAACTTTATCCGCCTCCATCCAG
TCTATTAATTGTTGCCGGGAAGCTAGAGTAAGTAGTTCGCCAGTTAATAGTTTGCGCAACGTTGTTGCCA
TCGCTACAGGCATCGTGGTGTCACGCTCGTCGTTTGGTATGGCTTCATTCAGCTCCGGTTCCCAACGATC
AAGGCGAGTTACATGATCCCCCATGTTGTGCAAAAAAGCGGTTAGCTCCTTCGGTCCTCCGATCGTTGTC
AGAAGTAAGTTGGCCGCAGTGTTATCACTCATGGTTATGGCAGCACTGCATAATTCTCTTACTGTCATGC
CATCCGTAAGATGCTTTTCTGTGACTGGTGAGTACTCAACCAAGTCATTCTGAGAATAGTGTATGCGGCG
ACCGAGTTGCTCTTGCCCGGCGTCAATACGGGATAATACCGCGCCACATAGCAGAACTTTAAAAGTGCTC
ATCATTGGAAAACGTTCTTCGGGGCGAAAACTCTCAAGGATCTTACCGCTGTTGAGATCCAGTTCGATGT
AACCCACTCGTGCACCCAACTGATCTTCAGCATCTTTTACTTTCACCAGCGTTTCTGGGTGAGCAAAAAC
AGGAAGGCAAAATGCCGCAAAAAAGGGAATAAGGGCGACACGGAAATGTTGAATACTCATATTCTTCCTT
TTTCAATATTATTGAAGCATTTATCAGGGTTATTGTCTCATGAGCGGATACATATTTGAATGTATTTAGA
AAAATAAACAAATAGGGGTCAGTGTTACAACCAATTAACCAATTCTGAACATTATCGCGAGCCCATTTAT
ACCTGAATATGGCTCATAACACCCCTTGCTCATGACCAAAATCCCTTAACGTGAGTTACGCGCGCGTCGT
TCCACTGAGCGTCAGACCCCGTAGAAAAGATCAAAGGATCTTCTTGAGATCCTTTTTTTCTGCGCGTAAT
CTGCTGCTTGCAAACAAAAAAACCACCGCTACCAGCGGTGGTTTGTTTGCCGGATCAAGAGCTACCAACT
CTTTTTCCGAAGGTAACTGGCTTCAGCAGAGCGCAGATACCAAATACTGTTCTTCTAGTGTAGCCGTAGT
TAGCCCACCACTTCAAGAACTCTGTAGCACCGCCTACATACCTCGCTCTGCTAATCCTGTTACCAGTGGC
TGCTGCCAGTGGCGATAAGTCGTGTCTTACCGGGTTGGACTCAAGACGATAGTTACCGGATAAGGCGCAG
CGGTCGGGCTGAACGGGGGGTTCGTGCACACAGCCCAGCTTGGAGCGAACGACCTACACCGAACTGAGAT
ACCTACAGCGTGAGCTATGAGAAAGCGCCACGCTTCCCGAAGGGAGAAAGGCGGACAGGTATCCGGTAAG
CGGCAGGGTCGGAACAGGAGAGCGCACGAGGGAGCTTCCAGGGGGAAACGCCTGGTATCTTTATAGTCCT
GTCGGGTTTCGCCACCTCTGACTTGAGCGTCGATTTTTGTGATGCTCGTCAGGGGGGCGGAGCCTATGGA
AAAACGCCAGCAACGCGGCCTTTTTACGGTTCCTGGCCTTTTGCTGGCCTTTTGCTCACATGTTCTTTCC
TGCGTTATCCCCTGATTCTGTGGATAACCGTATTACCGCCTTTGAGTGAGCTGATACCGCTCGCCGCAGC
CGAACGACCGAGCGCAGCGAGTCAGTGAGCGAGGAAGCGGAAGGCGAGAGTAGGGAACTGCCAGGCATCA
AACTAAGCAGAAGGCCCCTGACGGATGGCCTTTTTGCGTTTCTACAAACTCTTTCTGTGTTGTAAAACGA
CGGCCAGTCTTAAGCTCGGGCCCCCTGGGCGGTTCTGATAACGAGTAATCGTTAATCCGCAAATAACGTA
AAAACCCGCTTCGGCGGGTTTTTTTATGGGGGGAGTTTAGGGAAAGAGCATTTGTCAGAATATTTAAGGG
CGCCTGTCACTTTGCTTGATATATGAGAATTATTTAACCTTATAAATGAGAAAAAAGCAACGCACTTTAA
ATAAGATACGTTGCTTTTTCGATTGATGAACACCTATAATTAAACTATTCATCTATTATTTATGATTTTT
TGTATATACAATATTTCTAGTTTGTTAAAGAGAATTAAGAAAATAAATCTCGAAAATAATAAAGGGAAAA
TCAGTTTTTGATATCAAAATTATACATGTCAACGATAATACAAAATATAATACAAACTATAAGATGTTAT
CAGTATTTATTATCATTTAGAATAAATTTTGTGTCGCCCTTAATTGTGAGCGGATAACAATTACGAGCTT
CATGCACAGTGGCGTTGACTCAATATTGGCCATTAGCCATATTATTCATTGGTTATATAGCATAAATCAA
TATTGGCTATTGGCCATTGCATACGTTGTATCTATATCATAATATGTACATTTATATTGGCTCATGTCCA
ATATGACCGCCATGTTGGCATTGATTATTGACTAGTTATTAATAGTAATCAATTACGGGGTCATTAGTTC
ATAGCCCATATATGGAGTTCCGCGTTACATAACTTACGGTAAATGGCCCGCCTGGCTGACCGCCCAACGA
CCCCCGCCCATTGACGTCAATAATGACGTATGTTCCCATAGTAACGCCAATAGGGACTTTCCATTGACGT
CAATGGGTGGAGTATTTACGGTAAACTGCCCACTTGGCAGTACATCAAGTGTATCATATGCCAAGTACGC
CCCCTATTGACGTCAATGACGGTAAATGGCCCGCCTGGCATTATGCCCAGTACATGACCTTATGGGACTT
TCCTACTTGGCAGTACATCTACGTATTAGTCATCGCTATTACCATGGTGATGCGGTTTTGGCAGTACATC
AATGGGCGTGGATAGCGGTTTGACTCACGGGGATTTCCAAGTCTCCACCCCATTGACGTCAATGGGAGTT
TGTTTTGGCACCAAAATCAACGGGACTTTCCAAAATGTCGTAACAACTCCGCCCCATTGACGCAAATGGG
CGGTAGGCGTGTACGGTGGGAGGTCTATATAAGCAGAGCTCGTTTAGTGAACCGTCAGATCGCCTGGAGA
CGCCATCCACGCTGTTTTGACCTCCATAGAAGACACCGGGACCGATCCAGCCTCCGCGGCCGGGAACGGT
GCATTGGAACGCGGATTCCCCGTGCCAAGAGTGACGTAAGTACCGCCTATAGAGTCTATAGGCCCACCCC
CTTGGCTTCGTTAGAACGCGGCTACAATTAATACATAACCTTATGTATCATACACATACGATTTAGGTGA
CACTATAGAATAACATCCACTTTGCCTTTCTCTCCACAGGTGTCCACTCCCAGGTCCAACTGCACCTCGG
TTCTATCGAAAACGCGCCTGCTAGCGCCACCATGAAGACCATCATTGCCCTGAGCTACATCTTCTGCCTG
GTGTTCGCTGCGGCCGCCACACCTGATTCTGAGGGCTTTCCACCTCGGGCTCTGCACAACTGCCCCTACA
AGTGTATCTGTGCCGCCGACCTGCTGAGCTGTACAGGACTGGGACTGCAGGATGTGCCTGCCGAACTTCC
TGCCGCTACAGCCGATCTGGACCTGTCTCATAACGCCCTGCAGAGACTGAGGCCTGGATGGCTGGCTCCT
CTGTTTCAGCTGAGAGCCCTGCACCTGGACCACAACGAACTGGATGCTCTCGGCAGAGGCGTGTTCGTGA
ATGCCTCTGGACTGAGACTGCTGGACCTGAGCAGCAACACCCTGAGAGCACTGGGCAGACACGATCTGGA
TGGACTGGGAGCCCTGGAAAAGCTGCTGCTGTTCAACAACCGGCTGGTGCATCTGGACGAGCACGCCTTT
CATGGACTGAGGGCTCTGAGCCACCTGTACCTGGGCTGTAATGAGCTGGCCTCCTTCAGCTTCGACCATC
TGCACGGACTGAGCGCCACACATCTGCTGACACTGGATCTGTCCAGCAACAGACTGGGCCACATCAGCGT
GCCAGAACTGGCAGCTCTGCCTGCCTTCCTGAAGAACGGCCTGTATCTGCATAACAACCCTCTGCCTTGC
GACTGCCGGCTGTACCATCTGCTGCAAAGATGGCATCAGAGGGGCCTGTCTGCCGTGCGAGATTTCGCCA
GAGAATACGTGTGCCTGGCCTTCAAGGTGCCCGCCAGTAGAGTGCGGTTCTTCCAGCACAGCCGGGTGTT
CGAGAATTGCTCTAGCGCCCCTGCTCTGGGCCTCGAAAGACCAGAGGAACACCTGTATGCCCTCGTGGGC
AGAAGCCTGAGACTGTACTGCAATACCTCCGTGCCTGCCATGAGAATCGCCTGGGTTTCCCCACAGCAAG
AGCTGCTTAGAGCCCCTGGAAGCAGAGATGGCTCTATTGCCGTGCTGGCCGATGGCTCTCTGGCCATCGG
AAATGTGCAAGAGCAGCACGCCGGCCTGTTTGTGTGTCTGGCAACAGGACCTCGGCTGCACCACAATCAG
ACCCACGAGTACAACGTGTCCGTGCACTTCCCCAGACCTGAGCCTGAGGCCTTCAACACAGGCGCGCCGG
GCGGCGACAAGACCCACACCTGCCCCCCCTGCCCAGCTCCAGAACTGCTGGGAGGGCCTTCCGTGTTCCT
GTTCCCCCCCAAGCCCAAGGACACCCTGATGATCAGCAGGACCCCCGAGGTGACCTGCGTGGTGGTGGCC
GTGTCCCACGAGGACCCAGAGGTGAAGTTCAACTGGTACGTGGACGGCGTGGAGGTGCACAACGCCAAGA
CCAAGCCCAGAGAGGAGCAGTACAACAGCACCTACAGGGTGGTGTCCGTGCTGACCGTGCTGCACCAGGA
CTGGCTGAACGGCAAAGAATACAAGTGCAAAGTCTCCAACAAGGCCCTGGCTGCCCCAATCGAAAAGACA
ATCAGCAAGGCCAAGGGCCAGCCACGGGAGCCCCAGGTGTACACCCTGCCCCCCAGCCGGGAGGAGATGA
CCAAGAACCAGGTGTCCCTGACCTGTCTGGTGAAGGGCTTCTACCCCAGCGATATCGCCGTGGAGTGGGA
GAGCAACGGCCAGCCCGAGAACAACTACAAGACCACCCCCCCAGTGCTGGACAGCGACGGCAGCTTCTTC
CTGTACAGCAAGCTGACCGTGGACAAGTCCAGGTGGCAGCAGGGCAACGTGTTCAGCTGCAGCGTGATGC
ACGAGGCCCTGCACAACCACTACACCCAGAAGTCCCTGAGCCTGAGCCCCGGCGGCAGCGGTCTTAATGA
TATTTTCGAGGCTCAGAAGATTGAGTGGCATGAACACCACCACCATCACCACTAAGGCCGGCCTGTAGTC
ACTGGCACAACGCGTTACCCGGTAAGCCAATCGGGTATACACGGTCGTCATACTGCAGACAGGGTTCTTC
TACTTTGCAAGATAGTCTTGAGTAGTAAAATAAATAGATAGAGAAAATCAGCCTCGACTGTGCCTTCTAG
TTGCCAGCCATCTGTTGTTTGCCCCTCCCCCGTGCCTTCCTTGACCCTGGAAGGTGCCACTCCCACTGTC
CTTTCCTAATAAAATGAGGAAATTGCATCACAACACTCAACCCTATCTCGGTCTATTCTTTTGATTTATA
AGGGATTTTGCCGATTTCGGCCTATTGGTTAAAAAATGAGCTGATTTAACAAAAATTTAACGCGAATTAA
TTCTGTGGAATGTGTGTCAGTTAGGGTGTGGAAAGTCCCCAGGCTCCCCAGCAGGCAGAAGTATGCAAAG
CATGCATCTCAATTAGTCAGCAACCAGGTGTGGAAAGTCCCCAGGCTCCCCAGCAGGCAGAAGTATGCAA
AGCATGCATCTCAATTAGTCAGCAACCATAGTCCCGCCCCTAACTCCGCCCATCCCGCCCCTAACTCCGC
CCAGTTCCGCCCATTCTCCGCCCCATGGCTGACTAATTTTTTTTATTTATGCAGAGGCCGAGGCCGCCTC
TGCCTCTGAGCTATTCCAGAAGTAGTGAGGAGGCTTTTTTGGAGGCCTAGGCTTTTGCAAAAAGCTCCCG
GGAGCTTGTATATCCATTTTCGGATCTGATCAGCACGTGTTGACAATTAATCATCGGCATAGTATATCGG
CATAGTATAATACGACAAGGTGAGGAACTAAACCATGACCGAGTACAAGCCCACGGTGCGCCTCGCCACC
CGCGACGACGTCCCCAGGGCCGTACGCACCCTCGCCGCCGCGTTCGCCGACTACCCCGCCACGCGCCACA
CCGTCGATCCGGACCGCCACATCGAGCGGGTCACCGAGCTGCAAGAACTCTTCCTCACGCGCGTCGGGCT
CGACATCGGCAAGGTGTGGGTCGCGGACGACGGCGCCGCGGTGGCGGTCTGGACCACGCCGGAGAGCGTC
GAAGCGGGGGCGGTGTTCGCCGAGATCGGCCCGCGCATGGCCGAGTTGAGCGGTTCCCGGCTGGCCGCGC
AGCAACAGATGGAAGGCCTCCTGGCGCCGCACCGGCCCAAGGAGCCCGCGTGGTTCCTGGCCACCGTCGG
CGTCTCGCCCGACCACCAGGGCAAGGGTCTGGGCAGCGCCGTCGTGCTCCCCGGAGTGGAGGCGGCCGAG
CGCGCCGGGGTGCCCGCCTTCCTGGAGACATCCGCGCCCCGCAACCTCCCCTTCTACGAGCGGCTCGGCT
TCACCGTCACCGCCGACGTCGAGGTGCCCGAAGGACCGCGCACCTGGTGCATGACCCGCAAGCCCGGTGC
CTGACACGTGCTACGAGATTTCGATTCCACCGCCGCCTTCTATGAAAGGTTGGGCTTCGGAATCGTTTTC
CGGGACGCCGGCTGGATGATCCTCCAGCGCGGGGATCTCATGCTGGAGTTCTTCGCCCACCCCAACTTGT
TTATTGCAGCTTATAATGGTTACAAATAAAGCAATAGCATCACAAATTTCACAAATAAAGCATTTTTTTC
ACTGCATTCTAGTTGTGGTTTGTCCAAACTCATCAATGTATCTTATCATGTCTGTATACCGTCGACCTCT
AGCTAGAGCTTGGCGTAATCATGGTCATTACCAATGCTTAATCAGTGAGGCACCTATCTCAGCGATCTGT
CTATTTCGTTCATCCATAGTTGCCTGACTCCCCGTCGTGTAGATAACTACGATACGGGAGGGCTTACCAT
CTGGCCCCAGCGCTGCGATGATACCGCGAGAACCACGCTCACCGGCTCCGGATTTATC
